Addgene plasmid #122905: YIp ADE2-LEU2
Purpose: (Empty Backbone) ADE2-LEU2 integrating (YIp) vector for stable genomic integration in the BY4741 background.
Depositing lab: Randy Hampton. Depositing organization: University of California, San Diego (UCSD). Publication: ICE plasmids: combining the ease of yeast recombination cloning with the stability of genomic integration. Flagg MP, Kao A, Hampton RY. Yeast. 2019 May 10. doi: 10.1002/yea.3400. PubMed 31074531.
Backbone
  Vector backbone: YIp
  Vector type: Yeast Expression ; Yeast Recombination Cloning
Growth in bacteria
  Bacterial resistance: Ampicillin, 100 μg/mL
  Growth temperature: 37°C
  Growth strain: DH5alpha
  Copy number: High Copy
Gene/Insert
  Gene/Insert name: None
Terms and licenses: Academic/Nonprofit Terms; Industry Terms: Not Available to Industry
How to cite: YIp ADE2-LEU2 was a gift from Randy Hampton (Addgene plasmid # 122905 ; http://n2t.net/addgene:122905 ; RRID:Addgene_122905)
