[The description below was written by a language model from this plasmid's Addgene catalogue record and pLannotate feature annotations shown in this document.]
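Description:
YIp ADE2-LEU2 is an empty yeast integrating plasmid (YIp) of about 7.6 kb, supplied as a backbone for yeast expression and recombination cloning and intended for stable genomic integration in the BY4741 strain background. Consistent with the YIp designation, the feature table shows no yeast replication origin or centromere, so the plasmid can be maintained in Saccharomyces cerevisiae only after it recombines into a chromosome. In E. coli it is propagated as a high-copy plasmid through a ColE1/pUC-type origin, and it is selected with ampicillin via the β-lactamase gene and its native promoter. A complete f1 origin is also annotated, along with short fragments of rop, bom, lacI and a second f1 ori, which appear to be remnants of the vectors from which the plasmid was assembled.

Two yeast genes are carried, each under its own promoter. ADE2 encodes an enzyme of adenine biosynthesis, and LEU2 encodes 3-isopropylmalate dehydrogenase, which is needed for leucine biosynthesis. LEU2 is a standard auxotrophic marker suited to leucine-requiring strains such as BY4741. The ADE2 sequence plausibly provides homology for targeting the integration, but the record does not state which locus is targeted or how the plasmid is prepared for integration.

No insert is present. Cloning is served by a pBluescript-type multiple cloning site flanked by T7 and T3 promoters and set within a lacZα fragment, downstream of the lac promoter, lac operator and CAP binding site. No yeast promoter or terminator is annotated at the cloning site, so any expression cassette would have to supply its own regulatory elements.
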