Features (pLannotate 1.2.2; 20 found; start..end, strand, type, name):
     65..100     +  CDS            rop (fragment): Rop protein, which maintains plasmids at low copy number; rop
    202..301     +  misc_feature   bom (fragment): basis of mobility region from pBR322
    302..415     -  rep_origin     f1 ori (fragment): f1 bacteriophage origin of replication; arrow indicates direction of (+) strand synthesis
    426..801     +  promoter       ADE2 promoter: S. cerevisiae ADE2
    802..2514    +  CDS            ADE2: PUR6_YEAST - Experimental evidence at protein level: Swiss-Prot protein existence level 1. From Saccharomyces cerevisiae (strain ATCC 204508 / S288c) (Baker's yeast).
   2670..2721    +  misc_feature   bom (fragment): basis of mobility region from pBR322
   2749..3177    -  rep_origin     f1 ori (sequence partly withheld): f1 bacteriophage origin of replication; arrow indicates direction of (+) strand synthesis
   3181..3336    -  CDS            lacZα (fragment): LacZα fragment of β-galactosidase; lacZ fragment
   3344..3362    +  promoter       T7 promoter: promoter for bacteriophage T7 RNA polymerase
   3371..3478    -  misc_feature   MCS: pBluescript multiple cloning site
   3491..3509    -  promoter       T3 promoter: promoter for bacteriophage T3 RNA polymerase
   3554..3570    -  protein_bind   lac operator: The lac repressor binds to the lac operator to inhibit transcription in E. coli. This inhibition can be relieved by adding lactose or isopropyl-β-D-thiogalactopyranoside (IPTG). lac repressor encoded by lacI
   3578..3608    -  promoter       lac promoter: promoter for the E. coli lac operon
   3623..3644    -  protein_bind   CAP binding site: CAP binding activates transcription in the presence of cAMP. E. coli catabolite activator protein
   3657..3749    -  CDS            lacI (fragment): lac repressor; lacI; The lac repressor binds to the lac operator to inhibit transcription in E. coli. This inhibition can be relieved by adding lactose or isopropyl-β-D-thiogalactopyranoside (IPTG).
   3932..4520    -  rep_origin     ori: high-copy-number ColE1/pMB1/pBR322/pUC origin of replication
   4691..5551    -  CDS            AmpR: β-lactamase; bla; confers resistance to ampicillin, carbenicillin, and related antibiotics
   5552..5656    -  promoter       AmpR promoter: bla
   5824..6231    +  promoter       LEU2 promoter: S. cerevisiae LEU2
   6232..7326    +  CDS            LEU2: 3-isopropylmalate dehydrogenase, required for leucine biosynthesis; S. cerevisiae LEU2; yeast auxotrophic marker
>Addgene plasmid #122905 | YIp ADE2-LEU2 | addgene full sequence | sequence record 238962 | Addgene NGS Result
GGCACCACACAAAAAGATCATGACATTAACCTATAAAAATAGGCGTATCACGAGGCCCTTTCGTCTCGCG
CGTTTCGGTGATGACGGTGAAAACCTCTGACACATGCAGCTCCCGGAGACGGTCACAGCTTGTCTGTAAG
CGGATGCCGGGAGCAGACAAGCCCGTCAGGGCGCGTCAGCGGGTGTTGGCGGGTGTCGGGGCTGGCTTAA
CTATGCGGCATCAGAGCAGATTGTACTGAGAGTGCACCATATGCGGTGTGAAATACCGCACAGATGCGTA
AGGAGAAAATACCGCATCAGGAAATTGTAAGCGTTAATATTTTGTTAAAATTCGCGTTAAATTTTTGTTA
AATCAGCTCATTTTTTAACCAATAGGCCGAAATCGGCAAAATCCCTTATAAATCAAAAGAATAGATCTGA
ATTAATTCTTGAATAATACATAACTTTTCTTAAAAGAATCAAAGACAGATAAAATTTAAGAGATATTAAA
TATTAGTGAGAAGCCGAGAATTTTGTAACACCAACATAACACTGACATCTTTAACAACTTTTAATTATGA
TACATTTCTTACGTCATGATTGATTATTACAGCTATGCTGACAAATGACTCTTGTTGCATGGCTACGAAC
CGGGTAATACTAAGTGATTGACTCTTGCTGACCTTTTATTAAGAACTAAATGGACAATATTATGGAGCAT
TTCATGTATAAATTGGTGCGTAAAATCGTTGGATCTCTCTTCTAAGTACATCCTACTATAACAATCAAGA
AAAACAAGAAAATCGGACAAAACAATCAAGTATGGATTCTAGAACAGTTGGTATATTAGGAGGGGGACAA
TTGGGACGTATGATTGTTGAGGCAGCAAACAGGCTCAACATTAAGACGGTAATACTAGATGCTGAAAATT
CTCCTGCCAAACAAATAAGCAACTCCAATGACCACGTTAATGGCTCCTTTTCCAATCCTCTTGATATCGA
AAAACTAGCTGAAAAATGTGATGTGCTAACGATTGAGATTGAGCATGTTGATGTTCCTACACTAAAGAAT
CTTCAAGTAAAACATCCCAAATTAAAAATTTACCCTTCTCCAGAAACAATCAGATTGATACAAGACAAAT
ATATTCAAAAAGAGCATTTAATCAAAAATGGTATAGCAGTTACCCAAAGTGTTCCTGTGGAACAAGCCAG
TGAGACGTCCCTATTGAATGTTGGAAGAGATTTGGGTTTTCCATTCGTCTTGAAGTCGAGGACTTTGGCA
TACGATGGAAGAGGTAACTTCGTTGTAAAGAATAAGGAAATGATTCCGGAAGCTTTGGAAGTACTGAAGG
ATCGTCCTTTGTACGCCGAAAAATGGGCACCATTTACTAAAGAATTAGCAGTCATGATTGTGAGGTCTGT
TAACGGTTTAGTGTTTTCTTACCCAATTGTAGAGACTATCCACAAGGACAATATTTGTGACTTATGTTAT
GCGCCTGCTAGAGTTCCGGACTCCGTTCAACTTAAGGCGAAGTTGTTGGCAGAAAATGCAATCAAATCTT
TTCCCGGTTGTGGTATATTTGGTGTGGAAATGTTCTATTTAGAAACAGGGGAATTGCTTATTAACGAAAT
TGCCCCAAGGCCTCACAACTCTGGACATTATACCATTGATGCTTGCGTCACTTCTCAATTTGAAGCTCAT
TTGAGATCAATATTGGATTTGCCAATGCCAAAGAATTTCACATCTTTCTCCACCATTACAACGAACGCCA
TTATGCTAAATGTTCTTGGAGACAAACATACAAAAGATAAAGAGCTAGAAACTTGCGAAAGAGCATTGGC
GACTCCAGGTTCCTCAGTGTACTTATATGGAAAAGAGTCTAGACCTAACAGAAAAGTAGGTCACATAAAT
ATTATTGCCTCCAGTATGGCGGAATGTGAACAAAGGCTGAACTACATTACAGGTAGAACTGATATTCCAA
TCAAAATCTCTGTCGCTCAAAAGTTGGACTTGGAAGCAATGGTCAAACCATTGGTTGGAATCATCATGGG
ATCAGACTCTGACTTGCCGGTAATGTCTGCCGCATGTGCGGTTTTAAAAGATTTTGGCGTTCCATTTGAA
GTGACAATAGTCTCTGCTCATAGAACTCCACATAGGATGTCAGCATATGCTATTTCCGCAAGCAAGCGTG
GAATTAAAACAATTATCGCTGGAGCTGGTGGGGCTGCTCACTTGCCAGGTATGGTGGCTGCAATGACACC
ACTTCCTGTCATCGGTGTGCCCGTAAAAGGTTCTTGTCTAGATGGAGTAGATTCTTTACATTCAATTGTG
CAAATGCCTAGAGGTGTTCCAGTAGCTACCGTCGCTATTAATAATAGTACGAACGCTGCGCTGTTGGCTG
TCAGACTGCTTGGCGCTTATGATTCAAGTTATACAACGAAAATGGAACAGTTTTTATTAAAGCAAGAAGA
AGAAGTTCTTGTCAAAGCACAAAAGTTAGAAACTGTCGGTTACGAAGCTTATCTAGAAAACAAGTAATAT
ATAAGTTTATTGATATACTTGTACAGCAAATAATTATAAAATGATATACCTATTTTTTAGGCTTTGTTAT
GATTACATCAAATGTGGACTTCATACATAGAAATCAACGCTTACAGGTGTCCTTTTTTAAGAATTTCATA
CATAAGATCTATGCGGTGTGAAATACCGCACAGATGCGTAAGGAGAAAATACCGCATCAGGAAATTGTAA
GCGTTAATATTTTGTTAAAATTCGCGTTAAATTTTTGTTAAATCAGCTCATTTTTTAACCAATAGGCCGA
AATCGGCAAAATCCCTTATAAATCAAAAGAATAGACCGAGATAGGGT
[37 nt withheld, positions 2848-2884]
AAAGAACGTGGACTCCAACGTCAAAGG
[49 nt withheld, positions 2912-2960]
T
[91 nt withheld, positions 2962-3052]
G
[124 nt withheld, positions 3054-3177]
CCATTCGCCATTCAGGCTGCGCAACTGTTGGGAAGGGCGATCGGTGCGGGCCTCTTCGCTATTACGCCAG
CTGGCGAAAGGGGGATGTGCTGCAAGGCGATTAAGTTGGGTAACGCCAGGGTTTTCCCAGTCACGACGTT
GTAAAACGACGGCCAGTGAGCGCGCGTAATACGACTCACTATAGGGCGAATTGGGTACCGGGCCCCCCCT
CGAGGTCGACGGTATCGATAAGCTTGATATCGAATTCCTGCAGCCCGGGGGATCCACTAGTTCTAGAGCG
GCCGCCACCGCGGTGGAGCTCCAGCTTTTGTTCCCTTTAGTGAGGGTTAATTGCGCGCTTGGCGTAATCA
TGGTCATAGCTGTTTCCTGTGTGAAATTGTTATCCGCTCACAATTCCACACAACATACGAGCCGGAAGCA
TAAAGTGTAAAGCCTGGGGTGCCTAATGAGTGAGCTAACTCACATTAATTGCGTTGCGCTCACTGCCCGC
TTTCCAGTCGGGAAACCTGTCGTGCCAGCTGCATTAATGAATCGGCCAACGCGCGGGGAGAGGCGGTTTG
CGTATTGGGCGCTCTTCCGCTTCCTCGCTCACTGACTCGCTGCGCTCGGTCGTTCGGCTGCGGCGAGCGG
TATCAGCTCACTCAAAGGCGGTAATACGGTTATCCACAGAATCAGGGGATAACGCAGGAAAGAACATGTG
AGCAAAAGGCCAGCAAAAGGCCAGGAACCGTAAAAAGGCCGCGTTGCTGGCGTTTTTCCATAGGCTCCGC
CCCCCTGACGAGCATCACAAAAATCGACGCTCAAGTCAGAGGTGGCGAAACCCGACAGGACTATAAAGAT
ACCAGGCGTTTCCCCCTGGAAGCTCCCTCGTGCGCTCTCCTGTTCCGACCCTGCCGCTTACCGGATACCT
GTCCGCCTTTCTCCCTTCGGGAAGCGTGGCGCTTTCTCATAGCTCACGCTGTAGGTATCTCAGTTCGGTG
TAGGTCGTTCGCTCCAAGCTGGGCTGTGTGCACGAACCCCCCGTTCAGCCCGACCGCTGCGCCTTATCCG
GTAACTATCGTCTTGAGTCCAACCCGGTAAGACACGACTTATCGCCACTGGCAGCAGCCACTGGTAACAG
GATTAGCAGAGCGAGGTATGTAGGCGGTGCTACAGAGTTCTTGAAGTGGTGGCCTAACTACGGCTACACT
AGAAGAACAGTATTTGGTATCTGCGCTCTGCTGAAGCCAGTTACCTTCGGAAAAAGAGTTGGTAGCTCTT
GATCCGGCAAACAAACCACCGCTGGTAGCGGTGGTTTTTTTGTTTGCAAGCAGCAGATTACGCGCAGAAA
AAAAGGATCTCAAGAAGATCCTTTGATCTTTTCTACGGGGTCTGACGCTCAGTGGAACGAAAACTCACGT
TAAGGGATTTTGGTCATGAGATTATCAAAAAGGATCTTCACCTAGATCCTTTTAAATTAAAAATGAAGTT
TTAAATCAATCTAAAGTATATATGAGTAAACTTGGTCTGACAGTTACCAATGCTTAATCAGTGAGGCACC
TATCTCAGCGATCTGTCTATTTCGTTCATCCATAGTTGCCTGACTCCCCGTCGTGTAGATAACTACGATA
CGGGAGGGCTTACCATCTGGCCCCAGTGCTGCAATGATACCGCGAGACCCACGCTCACCGGCTCCAGATT
TATCAGCAATAAACCAGCCAGCCGGAAGGGCCGAGCGCAGAAGTGGTCCTGCAACTTTATCCGCCTCCAT
CCAGTCTATTAATTGTTGCCGGGAAGCTAGAGTAAGTAGTTCGCCAGTTAATAGTTTGCGCAACGTTGTT
GCCATTGCTACAGGCATCGTGGTGTCACGCTCGTCGTTTGGTATGGCTTCATTCAGCTCCGGTTCCCAAC
GATCAAGGCGAGTTACATGATCCCCCATGTTGTGCAAAAAAGCGGTTAGCTCCTTCGGTCCTCCGATCGT
TGTCAGAAGTAAGTTGGCCGCAGTGTTATCACTCATGGTTATGGCAGCACTGCATAATTCTCTTACTGTC
ATGCCATCCGTAAGATGCTTTTCTGTGACTGGTGAGTACTCAACCAAGTCATTCTGAGAATAGTGTATGC
GGCGACCGAGTTGCTCTTGCCCGGCGTCAATACGGGATAATACCGCGCCACATAGCAGAACTTTAAAAGT
GCTCATCATTGGAAAACGTTCTTCGGGGCGAAAACTCTCAAGGATCTTACCGCTGTTGAGATCCAGTTCG
ATGTAACCCACTCGTGCACCCAACTGATCTTCAGCATCTTTTACTTTCACCAGCGTTTCTGGGTGAGCAA
AAACAGGAAGGCAAAATGCCGCAAAAAAGGGAATAAGGGCGACACGGAAATGTTGAATACTCATACTCTT
CCTTTTTCAATATTATTGAAGCATTTATCAGGGTTATTGTCTCATGAGCGGATACATATTTGAATGTATT
TAGAAAAATAAACAAATAGGGGTTCCGCGCACATTTCCCCGAAAAGTGCCACCTGACGTCTCCTGTACTT
CCTTGTTCATGTGTGTTCAAAAACGTTATATTTATAGGATAATTATACTCTATTTCTCAACAAGTAATTG
GTTGTTTGGCCGAGCGGTCTAAGGCGCCTGATTCAAGAAATATCTTGACCGCAGTTAACTGTGGGAATAC
TCAGGTATCGTAAGATGCAAGAGTTCGAATCTCTTAGCAACCATTATTTTTTTCCTCAACATAACGAGAA
CACACAGGGGCGCTATCGCACAGAATCAAATTCGATGACTGGAAATTTTTTGTTAATTTCAGAGGTCGCC
TGACGCATATACCTTTTTCAACTGAAAAATTGGGAGAAAAAGGAAAGGTGAGAGCGCCGGAACCGGCTTT
TCATATAGAATAGAGAAGCGTTCATGACTAAATGCTTGCATCACAATACTTGAAGTTGACAATATTATTT
AAGGACCTATTGTTTTTTCCAATAGGTGGTTAGCAATCGTCTTACTTTCTAACTTTTCTTACCTTTTACA
TTTCAGCAATATATATATATATATTTCAAGGATATACCATTCTAATGTCTGCCCCTAAGAAGATCGTCGT
TTTGCCAGGTGACCACGTTGGTCAAGAAATCACAGCCGAAGCCATTAAGGTTCTTAAAGCTATTTCTGAT
GTTCGTTCCAATGTCAAGTTCGATTTCGAAAATCATTTAATTGGTGGTGCTGCTATCGATGCTACAGGTG
TTCCACTTCCAGATGAGGCGCTGGAAGCCTCCAAGAAGGCTGATGCCGTTTTGTTAGGTGCTGTGGGTGG
TCCTAAATGGGGTACCGGTAGTGTTAGACCTGAACAAGGTTTACTAAAAATCCGTAAAGAACTTCAATTG
TACGCCAACTTAAGACCATGTAACTTTGCATCCGACTCTCTTTTAGACTTATCTCCAATCAAGCCACAAT
TTGCTAAAGGTACTGACTTCGTTGTTGTCAGAGAATTAGTGGGAGGTATTTACTTTGGTAAGAGAAAGGA
AGACGATGGTGATGGTGTCGCTTGGGATAGTGAACAATACACCGTTCCAGAAGTGCAAAGAATCACAAGA
ATGGCCGCTTTCATGGCCCTACAACATGAGCCACCATTGCCTATTTGGTCCTTGGATAAAGCTAATGTTT
TGGCCTCTTCAAGATTATGGAGAAAAACTGTGGAGGAAACCATCAAGAACGAATTCCCTACATTGAAGGT
TCAACATCAATTGATTGATTCTGCCGCCATGATCCTAGTTAAGAACCCAACCCACCTAAATGGTATTATA
ATCACCAGCAACATGTTTGGTGATATCATCTCCGATGAAGCCTCCGTTATCCCAGGTTCCTTGGGTTTGT
TGCCATCTGCGTCCTTGGCCTCTTTGCCAGACAAGAACACCGCATTTGGTTTGTACGAACCATGCCACGG
TTCTGCTCCAGATTTGCCAAAGAATAAGGTCAACCCTATCGCCACTATCTTGTCTGCTGCAATGATGTTG
AAATTGTCATTGAACTTGCCTGAAGAAGGTAAGGCCATTGAAGATGCAGTTAAAAAGGTTTTGGATGCAG
GTATCAGAACTGGTGATTTAGGTGGTTCCAACAGTACCACCGAAGTCGGTGATGCTGTCGCCGAAGAAGT
TAAGAAAATCCTTGCTTAAAAAGATTCTCTTTTTTTATGATATTTGTACATAAACTTTATAAATGAAATT
CATAATAGAAACGACACGAAATTACAAAATGGAATATGTTCATAGGGTAGACGAAACTATATACGCAATC
TACATACATTTATCAAGAAGGAGAAAAAGGAGGATGTAAAGGAATACAGGTAAGCAAATTGATACTAATG
GCTCAACGTGATAAGGAAAAAGAATTGCACTTTAACATTAATATTGACAAGGAGGAG
